LOCUS       Exported 8239 bp ds-DNA circular SYN 13-MAY-2021
DEFINITION  Expresses an spCas9 under the control of a CMV promoter; The spCas9
            is flanked by COL4A5 sgRNA targets to induce its self-cleaving and
            inactivation.
ACCESSION   .
VERSION     .
KEYWORDS    pAAV_COL4A5_self-cleavingCas9
SOURCE      synthetic DNA construct
  ORGANISM  synthetic DNA construct
REFERENCE   1 (bases 1 to 8239)
  TITLE     New frontiers to cure Alport syndrome: COL4A3 and COL4A5 gene
            editing in podocyte-lineage cells
  JOURNAL   Unpublished
REFERENCE   2 (bases 1 to 8239)
  AUTHORS   .
  TITLE     Direct Submission
  JOURNAL   Exported May 13, 2021 from SnapGene Server 1.1.58
            http://www.snapgene.com
FEATURES             Location/Qualifiers
     source          1..8239
                     /organism="synthetic DNA construct"
                     /mol_type="other DNA"
     protein_bind    107..128
                     /label=CAP binding site
                     /bound_moiety="E. coli catabolite activator protein"
                     /note="CAP binding activates transcription in the presence
                     of cAMP."
     promoter        143..173
                     /label=lac promoter
                     /note="promoter for the E. coli lac operon"
     protein_bind    181..197
                     /label=lac operator
                     /bound_moiety="lac repressor encoded by lacI"
                     /note="The lac repressor binds to the lac operator to
                     inhibit transcription in E. coli. This inhibition can be
                     relieved by adding lactose or
                     isopropyl-beta-D-thiogalactopyranoside (IPTG)."
     primer_bind     186..208
                     /label=M13/pUC Reverse
                     /note="In lacZ gene"
     primer_bind     205..221
                     /label=M13 rev
                     /note="common sequencing primer, one of multiple similar
                     variants"
     primer_bind     205..221
                     /label=M13 Reverse
                     /note="In lacZ gene. Also called M13-rev"
     repeat_region   248..377
                     /label=AAV2 ITR
     primer_bind     457..473
                     /label=pBluescriptKS
                     /note="For pBluescript vector"
     primer_bind     458..474
                     /label=KS primer
                     /note="common sequencing primer, one of multiple similar
                     variants"
     promoter        616..819
                     /label=CMV promoter
                     /note="human cytomegalovirus (CMV) immediate early
                     promoter"
     primer_bind     770..790
                     /label=CMV-F
                     /note="Human CMV immediate early promoter, forward primer"
     CDS             884..949
                     /codon_start=1
                     /product="three tandem FLAG(R) epitope tags, followed by an
                     enterokinase cleavage site"
                     /label=3xFLAG
                     /translation="DYKDHDGDYKDHDIDYKDDDDK"
     CDS             956..976
                     /codon_start=1
                     /product="nuclear localization signal of SV40 (simian virus
                     40) large T antigen"
                     /label=SV40 NLS
                     /translation="PKKKRKV"
     CDS             1001..5101
                     /codon_start=1
                     /product="Cas9 (Csn1) endonuclease from the Streptococcus
                     pyogenes Type II CRISPR/Cas system"
                     /label=Cas9
                     /note="generates RNA-guided double strand breaks in DNA"
                     /translation="DKKYSIGLDIGTNSVGWAVITDEYKVPSKKFKVLGNTDRHSIKKN
                     LIGALLFDSGETAEATRLKRTARRRYTRRKNRICYLQEIFSNEMAKVDDSFFHRLEESF
                     LVEEDKKHERHPIFGNIVDEVAYHEKYPTIYHLRKKLVDSTDKADLRLIYLALAHMIKF
                     RGHFLIEGDLNPDNSDVDKLFIQLVQTYNQLFEENPINASGVDAKAILSARLSKSRRLE
                     NLIAQLPGEKKNGLFGNLIALSLGLTPNFKSNFDLAEDAKLQLSKDTYDDDLDNLLAQI
                     GDQYADLFLAAKNLSDAILLSDILRVNTEITKAPLSASMIKRYDEHHQDLTLLKALVRQ
                     QLPEKYKEIFFDQSKNGYAGYIDGGASQEEFYKFIKPILEKMDGTEELLVKLNREDLLR
                     KQRTFDNGSIPHQIHLGELHAILRRQEDFYPFLKDNREKIEKILTFRIPYYVGPLARGN
                     SRFAWMTRKSEETITPWNFEEVVDKGASAQSFIERMTNFDKNLPNEKVLPKHSLLYEYF
                     TVYNELTKVKYVTEGMRKPAFLSGEQKKAIVDLLFKTNRKVTVKQLKEDYFKKIECFDS
                     VEISGVEDRFNASLGTYHDLLKIIKDKDFLDNEENEDILEDIVLTLTLFEDREMIEERL
                     KTYAHLFDDKVMKQLKRRRYTGWGRLSRKLINGIRDKQSGKTILDFLKSDGFANRNFMQ
                     LIHDDSLTFKEDIQKAQVSGQGDSLHEHIANLAGSPAIKKGILQTVKVVDELVKVMGRH
                     KPENIVIEMARENQTTQKGQKNSRERMKRIEEGIKELGSQILKEHPVENTQLQNEKLYL
                     YYLQNGRDMYVDQELDINRLSDYDVDHIVPQSFLKDDSIDNKVLTRSDKNRGKSDNVPS
                     EEVVKKMKNYWRQLLNAKLITQRKFDNLTKAERGGLSELDKAGFIKRQLVETRQITKHV
                     AQILDSRMNTKYDENDKLIREVKVITLKSKLVSDFRKDFQFYKVREINNYHHAHDAYLN
                     AVVGTALIKKYPKLESEFVYGDYKVYDVRKMIAKSEQEIGKATAKYFFYSNIMNFFKTE
                     ITLANGEIRKRPLIETNGETGEIVWDKGRDFATVRKVLSMPQVNIVKKTEVQTGGFSKE
                     SILPKRNSDKLIARKKDWDPKKYGGFDSPTVAYSVLVVAKVEKGKSKKLKSVKELLGIT
                     IMERSSFEKNPIDFLEAKGYKEVKKDLIIKLPKYSLFELENGRKRMLASAGELQKGNEL
                     ALPSKYVNFLYLASHYEKLKGSPEDNEQKQLFVEQHKHYLDEIIEQISEFSKRVILADA
                     NLDKVLSAYNKHRDKPIREQAENIIHLFTLTNLGAPAAFKYFDTTIDRKRYTSTKEVLD
                     ATLIHQSITGLYETRIDLSQLGGD"
     CDS             5102..5149
                     /codon_start=1
                     /product="bipartite nuclear localization signal from
                     nucleoplasmin"
                     /label=nucleoplasmin NLS
                     /translation="KRPAATKKAGQAKKKK"
     primer_bind     complement(5245..5262)
                     /label=BGH-rev
                     /note="Bovine growth hormone terminator, reverse primer.
                     Also called BGH reverse"
     polyA_signal    5251..5458
                     /label=bGH poly(A) signal
                     /note="bovine growth hormone polyadenylation signal"
     repeat_region   5546..5675
                     /label=AAV2 ITR
     primer_bind     complement(5694..5711)
                     /label=M13 Forward
                     /note="In lacZ gene. Also called M13-F20 or M13 (-21)
                     Forward"
     primer_bind     complement(5694..5710)
                     /label=M13 fwd
                     /note="common sequencing primer, one of multiple similar
                     variants"
     primer_bind     complement(5703..5725)
                     /label=M13/pUC Forward
                     /note="In lacZ gene"
     rep_origin      5852..6307
                     /direction=RIGHT
                     /label=f1 ori
                     /note="f1 bacteriophage origin of replication; arrow
                     indicates direction of (+) strand synthesis"
     primer_bind     complement(5939..5958)
                     /label=F1ori-R
                     /note="F1 origin, reverse primer"
     primer_bind     6149..6170
                     /label=F1ori-F
                     /note="F1 origin, forward primer"
     promoter        6334..6438
                     /gene="bla"
                     /label=AmpR promoter
     CDS             6439..7299
                     /codon_start=1
                     /gene="bla"
                     /product="beta-lactamase"
                     /label=AmpR
                     /note="confers resistance to ampicillin, carbenicillin, and
                     related antibiotics"
                     /translation="MSIQHFRVALIPFFAAFCLPVFAHPETLVKVKDAEDQLGARVGYI
                     ELDLNSGKILESFRPEERFPMMSTFKVLLCGAVLSRIDAGQEQLGRRIHYSQNDLVEYS
                     PVTEKHLTDGMTVRELCSAAITMSDNTAANLLLTTIGGPKELTAFLHNMGDHVTRLDRW
                     EPELNEAIPNDERDTTMPVVMVTTLRKLLTGELLTLASRQQLIDWMEADKVAGPLLRSA
                     LPAGWFIADKSGAGERGSRGIIAALGPDGKPSRIVVIYTTGSQATMDERNRQIAEIGAS
                     LIKHW"
     primer_bind     complement(6657..6676)
                     /label=Amp-R
                     /note="Ampicillin resistance gene, reverse primer"
     rep_origin      7470..8058
                     /direction=RIGHT
                     /label=ori
                     /note="high-copy-number ColE1/pMB1/pBR322/pUC origin of
                     replication"
     primer_bind     7959..7978
                     /label=pBR322ori-F
                     /note="pBR322 origin, forward primer"
     primer_bind     8212..8229
                     /label=L4440
                     /note="L4440 vector, forward primer"
ORIGIN
        1 agcgcccaat acgcaaaccg cctctccccg cgcgttggcc gattcattaa tgcagctggc
       61 acgacaggtt tcccgactgg aaagcgggca gtgagcgcaa cgcaattaat gtgagttagc
      121 tcactcatta ggcaccccag gctttacact ttatgcttcc ggctcgtatg ttgtgtggaa
      181 ttgtgagcgg ataacaattt cacacaggaa acagctatga ccatgattac gccagattta
      241 attaaggctg cgcgctcgct cgctcactga ggccgcccgg gcaaagcccg ggcgtcgggc
      301 gacctttggt cgcccggcct cagtgagcga gcgagcgcgc agagagggag tggccaactc
      361 catcactagg ggttccttgt agttaatgat taacccgcca tgctacttat ctacgtagcc
      421 atgctctagg aagatcggaa ttcgccctta agctagtcga ggtcgacggt atcgataagc
      481 ttgattatgc caagtacgcc ccctattgac gtcaatgacg gtaaatggcc cgcctggcat
      541 tatgcccagt acatgacctt atgggacttt cctacttggc agtacatcta cgtattagtc
      601 atcgctatta ccatggtgat gcggttttgg cagtacatca atgggcgtgg atagcggttt
      661 gactcacggg gatttccaag tctccacccc attgacgtca atgggagttt gttttggcac
      721 caaaatcaac gggactttcc aaaatgtcgt aacaactccg ccccattgac gcaaatgggc
      781 ggtaggcgtg tacggtggga ggtctatata agcagagctg gtttagtgaa ccgtcagatc
      841 cgctagagct tggatcccct ggagggccga aatcaggggg atggactata aggaccacga
      901 cggagactac aaggatcatg atattgatta caaagacgat gacgataaga tggccccaaa
      961 gaagaagcgg aaggtcggta tccacggagt cccagcagcc gacaagaagt acagcatcgg
     1021 cctggacatc ggcaccaact ctgtgggctg ggccgtgatc accgacgagt acaaggtgcc
     1081 cagcaagaaa ttcaaggtgc tgggcaacac cgaccggcac agcatcaaga agaacctgat
     1141 cggagccctg ctgttcgaca gcggcgaaac agccgaggcc acccggctga agagaaccgc
     1201 cagaagaaga tacaccagac ggaagaaccg gatctgctat ctgcaagaga tcttcagcaa
     1261 cgagatggcc aaggtggacg acagcttctt ccacagactg gaagagtcct tcctggtgga
     1321 agaggataag aagcacgagc ggcaccccat cttcggcaac atcgtggacg aggtggccta
     1381 ccacgagaag taccccacca tctaccacct gagaaagaaa ctggtggaca gcaccgacaa
     1441 ggccgacctg cggctgatct atctggccct ggcccacatg atcaagttcc ggggccactt
     1501 cctgatcgag ggcgacctga accccgacaa cagcgacgtg gacaagctgt tcatccagct
     1561 ggtgcagacc tacaaccagc tgttcgagga aaaccccatc aacgccagcg gcgtggacgc
     1621 caaggccatc ctgtctgcca gactgagcaa gagcagacgg ctggaaaatc tgatcgccca
     1681 gctgcccggc gagaagaaga atggcctgtt cggaaacctg attgccctga gcctgggcct
     1741 gacccccaac ttcaagagca acttcgacct ggccgaggat gccaaactgc agctgagcaa
     1801 ggacacctac gacgacgacc tggacaacct gctggcccag atcggcgacc agtacgccga
     1861 cctgtttctg gccgccaaga acctgtccga cgccatcctg ctgagcgaca tcctgagagt
     1921 gaacaccgag atcaccaagg cccccctgag cgcctctatg atcaagagat acgacgagca
     1981 ccaccaggac ctgaccctgc tgaaagctct cgtgcggcag cagctgcctg agaagtacaa
     2041 agagattttc ttcgaccaga gcaagaacgg ctacgccggc tacattgacg gcggagccag
     2101 ccaggaagag ttctacaagt tcatcaagcc catcctggaa aagatggacg gcaccgagga
     2161 actgctcgtg aagctgaaca gagaggacct gctgcggaag cagcggacct tcgacaacgg
     2221 cagcatcccc caccagatcc acctgggaga gctgcacgcc attctgcggc ggcaggaaga
     2281 tttttaccca ttcctgaagg acaaccggga aaagatcgag aagatcctga ccttccgcat
     2341 cccctactac gtgggccctc tggccagggg aaacagcaga ttcgcctgga tgaccagaaa
     2401 gagcgaggaa accatcaccc cctggaactt cgaggaagtg gtggacaagg gcgcttccgc
     2461 ccagagcttc atcgagcgga tgaccaactt cgataagaac ctgcccaacg agaaggtgct
     2521 gcccaagcac agcctgctgt acgagtactt caccgtgtat aacgagctga ccaaagtgaa
     2581 atacgtgacc gagggaatga gaaagcccgc cttcctgagc ggcgagcaga aaaaggccat
     2641 cgtggacctg ctgttcaaga ccaaccggaa agtgaccgtg aagcagctga aagaggacta
     2701 cttcaagaaa atcgagtgct tcgactccgt ggaaatctcc ggcgtggaag atcggttcaa
     2761 cgcctccctg ggcacatacc acgatctgct gaaaattatc aaggacaagg acttcctgga
     2821 caatgaggaa aacgaggaca ttctggaaga tatcgtgctg accctgacac tgtttgagga
     2881 cagagagatg atcgaggaac ggctgaaaac ctatgcccac ctgttcgacg acaaagtgat
     2941 gaagcagctg aagcggcgga gatacaccgg ctggggcagg ctgagccgga agctgatcaa
     3001 cggcatccgg gacaagcagt ccggcaagac aatcctggat ttcctgaagt ccgacggctt
     3061 cgccaacaga aacttcatgc agctgatcca cgacgacagc ctgaccttta aagaggacat
     3121 ccagaaagcc caggtgtccg gccagggcga tagcctgcac gagcacattg ccaatctggc
     3181 cggcagcccc gccattaaga agggcatcct gcagacagtg aaggtggtgg acgagctcgt
     3241 gaaagtgatg ggccggcaca agcccgagaa catcgtgatc gaaatggcca gagagaacca
     3301 gaccacccag aagggacaga agaacagccg cgagagaatg aagcggatcg aagagggcat
     3361 caaagagctg ggcagccaga tcctgaaaga acaccccgtg gaaaacaccc agctgcagaa
     3421 cgagaagctg tacctgtact acctgcagaa tgggcgggat atgtacgtgg accaggaact
     3481 ggacatcaac cggctgtccg actacgatgt ggaccatatc gtgcctcaga gctttctgaa
     3541 ggacgactcc atcgacaaca aggtgctgac cagaagcgac aagaaccggg gcaagagcga
     3601 caacgtgccc tccgaagagg tcgtgaagaa gatgaagaac tactggcggc agctgctgaa
     3661 cgccaagctg attacccaga gaaagttcga caatctgacc aaggccgaga gaggcggcct
     3721 gagcgaactg gataaggccg gcttcatcaa gagacagctg gtggaaaccc ggcagatcac
     3781 aaagcacgtg gcacagatcc tggactcccg gatgaacact aagtacgacg agaatgacaa
     3841 gctgatccgg gaagtgaaag tgatcaccct gaagtccaag ctggtgtccg atttccggaa
     3901 ggatttccag ttttacaaag tgcgcgagat caacaactac caccacgccc acgacgccta
     3961 cctgaacgcc gtcgtgggaa ccgccctgat caaaaagtac cctaagctgg aaagcgagtt
     4021 cgtgtacggc gactacaagg tgtacgacgt gcggaagatg atcgccaaga gcgagcagga
     4081 aatcggcaag gctaccgcca agtacttctt ctacagcaac atcatgaact ttttcaagac
     4141 cgagattacc ctggccaacg gcgagatccg gaagcggcct ctgatcgaga caaacggcga
     4201 aaccggggag atcgtgtggg ataagggccg ggattttgcc accgtgcgga aagtgctgag
     4261 catgccccaa gtgaatatcg tgaaaaagac cgaggtgcag acaggcggct tcagcaaaga
     4321 gtctatcctg cccaagagga acagcgataa gctgatcgcc agaaagaagg actgggaccc
     4381 taagaagtac ggcggcttcg acagccccac cgtggcctat tctgtgctgg tggtggccaa
     4441 agtggaaaag ggcaagtcca agaaactgaa gagtgtgaaa gagctgctgg ggatcaccat
     4501 catggaaaga agcagcttcg agaagaatcc catcgacttt ctggaagcca agggctacaa
     4561 agaagtgaaa aaggacctga tcatcaagct gcctaagtac tccctgttcg agctggaaaa
     4621 cggccggaag agaatgctgg cctctgccgg cgaactgcag aagggaaacg aactggccct
     4681 gccctccaaa tatgtgaact tcctgtacct ggccagccac tatgagaagc tgaagggctc
     4741 ccccgaggat aatgagcaga aacagctgtt tgtggaacag cacaagcact acctggacga
     4801 gatcatcgag cagatcagcg agttctccaa gagagtgatc ctggccgacg ctaatctgga
     4861 caaagtgctg tccgcctaca acaagcaccg ggataagccc atcagagagc aggccgagaa
     4921 tatcatccac ctgtttaccc tgaccaatct gggagcccct gccgccttca agtactttga
     4981 caccaccatc gaccggaaga ggtacaccag caccaaagag gtgctggacg ccaccctgat
     5041 ccaccagagc atcaccggcc tgtacgagac acggatcgac ctgtctcagc tgggaggcga
     5101 caaaaggccg gcggccacga aaaaggccgg ccaggcaaaa aagaaaaagt aagaattcct
     5161 agagctcgct gaccccctga tttcggccct ccaggccgcg gcctgctgcc ggctctgcgg
     5221 cctcttccgc gtcttcgaga tctgcctcga ctgtgccttc tagttgccag ccatctgttg
     5281 tttgcccctc ccccgtgcct tccttgaccc tggaaggtgc cactcccact gtcctttcct
     5341 aataaaatga ggaaattgca tcgcattgtc tgagtaggtg tcattctatt ctggggggtg
     5401 gggtggggca ggacagcaag ggggaggatt gggaagacaa tagcaggcat gctggggact
     5461 cgagttaagg gcgaattccc gattaggatc ttcctagagc atggctacgt agataagtag
     5521 catggcgggt taatcattaa ctacaaggaa cccctagtga tggagttggc cactccctct
     5581 ctgcgcgctc gctcgctcac tgaggccggg cgaccaaagg tcgcccgacg cccgggcttt
     5641 gcccgggcgg cctcagtgag cgagcgagcg cgcagcctta attaacctaa ttcactggcc
     5701 gtcgttttac aacgtcgtga ctgggaaaac cctggcgtta cccaacttaa tcgccttgca
     5761 gcacatcccc ctttcgccag ctggcgtaat agcgaagagg cccgcaccga tcgcccttcc
     5821 caacagttgc gcagcctgaa tggcgaatgg gnnnnnnnnn nnnnnnnnnn nnnnnnnnnn
     5881 nnnnnnnnnn nnnnnnnnnn nnnnnnnnnn nnnnnnnnnn nnnnnnnnnn nnnnnnnnnn
     5941 nnnnnnnnnn nnnnnnnnnn nnnnnnnnnn nnnnncnnnn nnnnnnnnnn nnnnnnnnnn
     6001 nnnnnnnnnn nnnnnnnnnn nnnnnnnnnn nnnnnnnnnn nnnnnnnnnn nnnnnnnnnn
     6061 nnnnnnnagg gtgatggttc acgtagtggg ccatcgcccc gatagacggt ttttcgccct
     6121 ttgacgctgg agttcacgtt cctcaatagt ggactcttgt tccaaactgg aacaacactc
     6181 aaccctatct cggtctattc ttttgattta taagggattt ttccgatttc ggcctattgg
     6241 ttaaaaaatg agctgattta acaaaaattt aacgcgaatt ttaacaaaat attaacgttt
     6301 ataatttcag gtggcatctt tcggggaaat gtgcgcggaa cccctatttg tttatttttc
     6361 taaatacatt caaatatgta tccgctcatg agacaataac cctgataaat gcttcaataa
     6421 tattgaaaaa ggaagagtat gagtattcaa catttccgtg tcgcccttat tccctttttt
     6481 gcggcatttt gccttcctgt ttttgctcac ccagaaacgc tggtgaaagt aaaagatgct
     6541 gaagatcagt tgggtgcacg agtgggttac atcgaactgg atctcaatag tggtaagatc
     6601 cttgagagtt ttcgccccga agaacgtttt ccaatgatga gcacttttaa agttctgcta
     6661 tgtggcgcgg tattatcccg tattgacgcc gggcaagagc aactcggtcg ccgcatacac
     6721 tattctcaga atgacttggt tgagtactca ccagtcacag aaaagcatct tacggatggc
     6781 atgacagtaa gagaattatg cagtgctgcc ataaccatga gtgataacac tgcggccaac
     6841 ttacttctga caacgatcgg aggaccgaag gagctaaccg cttttttgca caacatgggg
     6901 gatcatgtaa ctcgccttga tcgttgggaa ccggagctga atgaagccat accaaacgac
     6961 gagcgtgaca ccacgatgcc tgtagtaatg gtaacaacgt tgcgcaaact attaactggc
     7021 gaactactta ctctagcttc ccggcaacaa ttaatagact ggatggaggc ggataaagtt
     7081 gcaggaccac ttctgcgctc ggcccttccg gctggctggt ttattgctga taaatctgga
     7141 gccggtgagc gtgggtctcg cggtatcatt gcagcactgg ggccagatgg taagccctcc
     7201 cgtatcgtag ttatctacac gacggggagt caggcaacta tggatgaacg aaatagacag
     7261 atcgctgaga taggtgcctc actgattaag cattggtaac tgtcagacca agtttactca
     7321 tatatacttt agattgattt aaaacttcat ttttaattta aaaggatcta ggtgaagatc
     7381 ctttttgata atctcatgac caaaatccct taacgtgagt tttcgttcca ctgagcgtca
     7441 gaccccgtag aaaagatcaa aggatcttct tgagatcctt tttttctgcg cgtaatctgc
     7501 tgcttgcaaa caaaaaaacc accgctacca gcggtggttt gtttgccgga tcaagagcta
     7561 ccaactcttt ttccgaaggt aactggcttc agcagagcgc agataccaaa tactgtcctt
     7621 ctagtgtagc cgtagttagg ccaccacttc aagaactctg tagcaccgcc tacatacctc
     7681 gctctgctaa tcctgttacc agtggctgct gccagtggcg ataagtcgtg tcttaccggg
     7741 ttggactcaa gacgatagtt accggataag gcgcagcggt cgggctgaac ggggggttcg
     7801 tgcacacagc ccagcttgga gcgaacgacc tacaccgaac tgagatacct acagcgtgag
     7861 ctatgagaaa gcgccacgct tcccgaaggg agaaaggcgg acaggtatcc ggtaagcggc
     7921 agggtcggaa caggagagcg cacgagggag cttccagggg gaaacgcctg gtatctttat
     7981 agtcctgtcg ggtttcgcca cctctgactt gagcgtcgat ttttgtgatg ctcgtcaggg
     8041 gggcggagcc tatggaaaaa cgccagcaac gcggcctttt tacggttcct ggccttttgc
     8101 tgcggttttg ctcacatgtt ctttcctgcg ttatcccctg attctgtgga taaccgtatt
     8161 accgcctttg agtgagctga taccgctcgc cgcagccgaa cgaccgagcg cagcgagtca
     8221 gtgagcgagg aagcggaag
//
