LOCUS       Exported 8243 bp ds-DNA circular SYN 13-MAY-2021
DEFINITION  Expresses an spCas9 under the control of a CMV promoter; The spCas9
            is flanked by COL4A5 sgRNA targets to induce its self-cleaving and
            inactivation.
ACCESSION   .
VERSION     .
KEYWORDS    pAAV_COL4A5_self-cleavingCas9
SOURCE      synthetic DNA construct
  ORGANISM  synthetic DNA construct
REFERENCE   1 (bases 1 to 8243)
  TITLE     New frontiers to cure Alport syndrome: COL4A3 and COL4A5 gene
            editing in podocyte-lineage cells
  JOURNAL   Unpublished
REFERENCE   2 (bases 1 to 8243)
  AUTHORS   .
  TITLE     Direct Submission
  JOURNAL   Exported May 13, 2021 from SnapGene Server 1.1.58
            http://www.snapgene.com
FEATURES             Location/Qualifiers
     source          1..8243
                     /organism="synthetic DNA construct"
                     /mol_type="other DNA"
     protein_bind    107..128
                     /label=CAP binding site
                     /bound_moiety="E. coli catabolite activator protein"
                     /note="CAP binding activates transcription in the presence
                     of cAMP."
     promoter        143..173
                     /label=lac promoter
                     /note="promoter for the E. coli lac operon"
     protein_bind    181..197
                     /label=lac operator
                     /bound_moiety="lac repressor encoded by lacI"
                     /note="The lac repressor binds to the lac operator to
                     inhibit transcription in E. coli. This inhibition can be
                     relieved by adding lactose or
                     isopropyl-beta-D-thiogalactopyranoside (IPTG)."
     primer_bind     186..208
                     /label=M13/pUC Reverse
                     /note="In lacZ gene"
     primer_bind     205..221
                     /label=M13 rev
                     /note="common sequencing primer, one of multiple similar
                     variants"
     primer_bind     205..221
                     /label=M13 Reverse
                     /note="In lacZ gene. Also called M13-rev"
     repeat_region   259..388
                     /label=AAV2 ITR
     promoter        621..824
                     /label=CMV promoter
                     /note="human cytomegalovirus (CMV) immediate early
                     promoter"
     primer_bind     775..795
                     /label=CMV-F
                     /note="Human CMV immediate early promoter, forward primer"
     CDS             889..954
                     /codon_start=1
                     /product="three tandem FLAG(R) epitope tags, followed by an
                     enterokinase cleavage site"
                     /label=3xFLAG
                     /translation="DYKDHDGDYKDHDIDYKDDDDK"
     CDS             961..981
                     /codon_start=1
                     /product="nuclear localization signal of SV40 (simian virus
                     40) large T antigen"
                     /label=SV40 NLS
                     /translation="PKKKRKV"
     CDS             1006..5106
                     /codon_start=1
                     /product="Cas9 (Csn1) endonuclease from the Streptococcus
                     pyogenes Type II CRISPR/Cas system"
                     /label=Cas9
                     /note="generates RNA-guided double strand breaks in DNA"
                     /translation="DKKYSIGLDIGTNSVGWAVITDEYKVPSKKFKVLGNTDRHSIKKN
                     LIGALLFDSGETAEATRLKRTARRRYTRRKNRICYLQEIFSNEMAKVDDSFFHRLEESF
                     LVEEDKKHERHPIFGNIVDEVAYHEKYPTIYHLRKKLVDSTDKADLRLIYLALAHMIKF
                     RGHFLIEGDLNPDNSDVDKLFIQLVQTYNQLFEENPINASGVDAKAILSARLSKSRRLE
                     NLIAQLPGEKKNGLFGNLIALSLGLTPNFKSNFDLAEDAKLQLSKDTYDDDLDNLLAQI
                     GDQYADLFLAAKNLSDAILLSDILRVNTEITKAPLSASMIKRYDEHHQDLTLLKALVRQ
                     QLPEKYKEIFFDQSKNGYAGYIDGGASQEEFYKFIKPILEKMDGTEELLVKLNREDLLR
                     KQRTFDNGSIPHQIHLGELHAILRRQEDFYPFLKDNREKIEKILTFRIPYYVGPLARGN
                     SRFAWMTRKSEETITPWNFEEVVDKGASAQSFIERMTNFDKNLPNEKVLPKHSLLYEYF
                     TVYNELTKVKYVTEGMRKPAFLSGEQKKAIVDLLFKTNRKVTVKQLKEDYFKKIECFDS
                     VEISGVEDRFNASLGTYHDLLKIIKDKDFLDNEENEDILEDIVLTLTLFEDREMIEERL
                     KTYAHLFDDKVMKQLKRRRYTGWGRLSRKLINGIRDKQSGKTILDFLKSDGFANRNFMQ
                     LIHDDSLTFKEDIQKAQVSGQGDSLHEHIANLAGSPAIKKGILQTVKVVDELVKVMGRH
                     KPENIVIEMARENQTTQKGQKNSRERMKRIEEGIKELGSQILKEHPVENTQLQNEKLYL
                     YYLQNGRDMYVDQELDINRLSDYDVDHIVPQSFLKDDSIDNKVLTRSDKNRGKSDNVPS
                     EEVVKKMKNYWRQLLNAKLITQRKFDNLTKAERGGLSELDKAGFIKRQLVETRQITKHV
                     AQILDSRMNTKYDENDKLIREVKVITLKSKLVSDFRKDFQFYKVREINNYHHAHDAYLN
                     AVVGTALIKKYPKLESEFVYGDYKVYDVRKMIAKSEQEIGKATAKYFFYSNIMNFFKTE
                     ITLANGEIRKRPLIETNGETGEIVWDKGRDFATVRKVLSMPQVNIVKKTEVQTGGFSKE
                     SILPKRNSDKLIARKKDWDPKKYGGFDSPTVAYSVLVVAKVEKGKSKKLKSVKELLGIT
                     IMERSSFEKNPIDFLEAKGYKEVKKDLIIKLPKYSLFELENGRKRMLASAGELQKGNEL
                     ALPSKYVNFLYLASHYEKLKGSPEDNEQKQLFVEQHKHYLDEIIEQISEFSKRVILADA
                     NLDKVLSAYNKHRDKPIREQAENIIHLFTLTNLGAPAAFKYFDTTIDRKRYTSTKEVLD
                     ATLIHQSITGLYETRIDLSQLGGD"
     CDS             5107..5154
                     /codon_start=1
                     /product="bipartite nuclear localization signal from
                     nucleoplasmin"
                     /label=nucleoplasmin NLS
                     /translation="KRPAATKKAGQAKKKK"
     primer_bind     complement(5250..5267)
                     /label=BGH-rev
                     /note="Bovine growth hormone terminator, reverse primer.
                     Also called BGH reverse"
     polyA_signal    5256..5463
                     /label=bGH poly(A) signal
                     /note="bovine growth hormone polyadenylation signal"
     repeat_region   5551..5680
                     /label=AAV2 ITR
     primer_bind     complement(5699..5716)
                     /label=M13 Forward
                     /note="In lacZ gene. Also called M13-F20 or M13 (-21)
                     Forward"
     primer_bind     complement(5699..5715)
                     /label=M13 fwd
                     /note="common sequencing primer, one of multiple similar
                     variants"
     primer_bind     complement(5708..5730)
                     /label=M13/pUC Forward
                     /note="In lacZ gene"
     rep_origin      5857..6312
                     /direction=RIGHT
                     /label=f1 ori
                     /note="f1 bacteriophage origin of replication; arrow
                     indicates direction of (+) strand synthesis"
     primer_bind     complement(5944..5963)
                     /label=F1ori-R
                     /note="F1 origin, reverse primer"
     primer_bind     6154..6175
                     /label=F1ori-F
                     /note="F1 origin, forward primer"
     promoter        6338..6442
                     /gene="bla"
                     /label=AmpR promoter
     CDS             6443..7303
                     /codon_start=1
                     /gene="bla"
                     /product="beta-lactamase"
                     /label=AmpR
                     /note="confers resistance to ampicillin, carbenicillin, and
                     related antibiotics"
                     /translation="MSIQHFRVALIPFFAAFCLPVFAHPETLVKVKDAEDQLGARVGYI
                     ELDLNSGKILESFRPEERFPMMSTFKVLLCGAVLSRIDAGQEQLGRRIHYSQNDLVEYS
                     PVTEKHLTDGMTVRELCSAAITMSDNTAANLLLTTIGGPKELTAFLHNMGDHVTRLDRW
                     EPELNEAIPNDERDTTMPVAMATTLRKLLTGELLTLASRQQLIDWMEADKVAGPLLRSA
                     LPAGWFIADKSGAGERGSRGIIAALGPDGKPSRIVVIYTTGSQATMDERNRQIAEIGAS
                     LIKHW"
     primer_bind     complement(6661..6680)
                     /label=Amp-R
                     /note="Ampicillin resistance gene, reverse primer"
     rep_origin      7474..8062
                     /direction=RIGHT
                     /label=ori
                     /note="high-copy-number ColE1/pMB1/pBR322/pUC origin of
                     replication"
     primer_bind     7963..7982
                     /label=pBR322ori-F
                     /note="pBR322 origin, forward primer"
     primer_bind     8216..8233
                     /label=L4440
                     /note="L4440 vector, forward primer"
ORIGIN
        1 agcgcccaat acgcaaaccg cctctccccg cgcgttggcc gattcattaa tgcagctggc
       61 acgacaggtt tcccgactgg aaagcgggca gtgagcgcaa cgcaattaat gtgagttagc
      121 tcactcatta ggcaccccag gctttacact ttatgcttcc ggctcgtatg ttgtgtggaa
      181 ttgtgagcgg ataacaattt cacacaggaa acagctatga ccatgattac gccagattta
      241 attaaggcct taattaggct gcgcgctcgc tcgctcactg aggccgcccg ggcaaagccc
      301 gggcgtcggg cgacctttgg tcgcccggcc tcagtgagcg agcgagcgcg cagagaggga
      361 gtggccaact ccatcactag gggttccttg tagttaatga ttaacccgcc atgctactta
      421 tctacgtagc catgctctag gaagatcgga attcgccctt aagctagtcg acggtatcga
      481 taagcttgat tatgccaagt acgcccccta ttgacgtcaa tgacggtaaa tggcccgcct
      541 ggcattatgc ccagtacatg accttatggg actttcctac ttggcagtac atctacgtat
      601 tagtcatcgc tattaccatg gtgatgcggt tttggcagta catcaatggg cgtggatagc
      661 ggtttgactc acggggattt ccaagtctcc accccattga cgtcaatggg agtttgtttt
      721 ggcaccaaaa tcaacgggac tttccaaaat gtcgtaacaa ctccgcccca ttgacgcaaa
      781 tgggcggtag gcgtgtacgg tgggaggtct atataagcag agctggttta gtgaaccgtc
      841 agatccgcta gagcttggat cccctggagg gccgaaatca gggggatgga ctataaggac
      901 cacgacggag actacaagga tcatgatatt gattacaaag acgatgacga taagatggcc
      961 ccaaagaaga agcggaaggt cggtatccac ggagtcccag cagccgacaa gaagtacagc
     1021 atcggcctgg acatcggcac caactctgtg ggctgggccg tgatcaccga cgagtacaag
     1081 gtgcccagca agaaattcaa ggtgctgggc aacaccgacc ggcacagcat caagaagaac
     1141 ctgatcggag ccctgctgtt cgacagcggc gaaacagccg aggccacccg gctgaagaga
     1201 accgccagaa gaagatacac cagacggaag aaccggatct gctatctgca agagatcttc
     1261 agcaacgaga tggccaaggt ggacgacagc ttcttccaca gactggaaga gtccttcctg
     1321 gtggaagagg ataagaagca cgagcggcac cccatcttcg gcaacatcgt ggacgaggtg
     1381 gcctaccacg agaagtaccc caccatctac cacctgagaa agaaactggt ggacagcacc
     1441 gacaaggccg acctgcggct gatctatctg gccctggccc acatgatcaa gttccggggc
     1501 cacttcctga tcgagggcga cctgaacccc gacaacagcg acgtggacaa gctgttcatc
     1561 cagctggtgc agacctacaa ccagctgttc gaggaaaacc ccatcaacgc cagcggcgtg
     1621 gacgccaagg ccatcctgtc tgccagactg agcaagagca gacggctgga aaatctgatc
     1681 gcccagctgc ccggcgagaa gaagaatggc ctgttcggaa acctgattgc cctgagcctg
     1741 ggcctgaccc ccaacttcaa gagcaacttc gacctggccg aggatgccaa actgcagctg
     1801 agcaaggaca cctacgacga cgacctggac aacctgctgg cccagatcgg cgaccagtac
     1861 gccgacctgt ttctggccgc caagaacctg tccgacgcca tcctgctgag cgacatcctg
     1921 agagtgaaca ccgagatcac caaggccccc ctgagcgcct ctatgatcaa gagatacgac
     1981 gagcaccacc aggacctgac cctgctgaaa gctctcgtgc ggcagcagct gcctgagaag
     2041 tacaaagaga ttttcttcga ccagagcaag aacggctacg ccggctacat tgacggcgga
     2101 gccagccagg aagagttcta caagttcatc aagcccatcc tggaaaagat ggacggcacc
     2161 gaggaactgc tcgtgaagct gaacagagag gacctgctgc ggaagcagcg gaccttcgac
     2221 aacggcagca tcccccacca gatccacctg ggagagctgc acgccattct gcggcggcag
     2281 gaagattttt acccattcct gaaggacaac cgggaaaaga tcgagaagat cctgaccttc
     2341 cgcatcccct actacgtggg ccctctggcc aggggaaaca gcagattcgc ctggatgacc
     2401 agaaagagcg aggaaaccat caccccctgg aacttcgagg aagtggtgga caagggcgct
     2461 tccgcccaga gcttcatcga gcggatgacc aacttcgata agaacctgcc caacgagaag
     2521 gtgctgccca agcacagcct gctgtacgag tacttcaccg tgtataacga gctgaccaaa
     2581 gtgaaatacg tgaccgaggg aatgagaaag cccgccttcc tgagcggcga gcagaaaaag
     2641 gccatcgtgg acctgctgtt caagaccaac cggaaagtga ccgtgaagca gctgaaagag
     2701 gactacttca agaaaatcga gtgcttcgac tccgtggaaa tctccggcgt ggaagatcgg
     2761 ttcaacgcct ccctgggcac ataccacgat ctgctgaaaa ttatcaagga caaggacttc
     2821 ctggacaatg aggaaaacga ggacattctg gaagatatcg tgctgaccct gacactgttt
     2881 gaggacagag agatgatcga ggaacggctg aaaacctatg cccacctgtt cgacgacaaa
     2941 gtgatgaagc agctgaagcg gcggagatac accggctggg gcaggctgag ccggaagctg
     3001 atcaacggca tccgggacaa gcagtccggc aagacaatcc tggatttcct gaagtccgac
     3061 ggcttcgcca acagaaactt catgcagctg atccacgacg acagcctgac ctttaaagag
     3121 gacatccaga aagcccaggt gtccggccag ggcgatagcc tgcacgagca cattgccaat
     3181 ctggccggca gccccgccat taagaagggc atcctgcaga cagtgaaggt ggtggacgag
     3241 ctcgtgaaag tgatgggccg gcacaagccc gagaacatcg tgatcgaaat ggccagagag
     3301 aaccagacca cccagaaggg acagaagaac agccgcgaga gaatgaagcg gatcgaagag
     3361 ggcatcaaag agctgggcag ccagatcctg aaagaacacc ccgtggaaaa cacccagctg
     3421 cagaacgaga agctgtacct gtactacctg cagaatgggc gggatatgta cgtggaccag
     3481 gaactggaca tcaaccggct gtccgactac gatgtggacc atatcgtgcc tcagagcttt
     3541 ctgaaggacg actccatcga caacaaggtg ctgaccagaa gcgacaagaa ccggggcaag
     3601 agcgacaacg tgccctccga agaggtcgtg aagaagatga agaactactg gcggcagctg
     3661 ctgaacgcca agctgattac ccagagaaag ttcgacaatc tgaccaaggc cgagagaggc
     3721 ggcctgagcg aactggataa ggccggcttc atcaagagac agctggtgga aacccggcag
     3781 atcacaaagc acgtggcaca gatcctggac tcccggatga acactaagta cgacgagaat
     3841 gacaagctga tccgggaagt gaaagtgatc accctgaagt ccaagctggt gtccgatttc
     3901 cggaaggatt tccagtttta caaagtgcgc gagatcaaca actaccacca cgcccacgac
     3961 gcctacctga acgccgtcgt gggaaccgcc ctgatcaaaa agtaccctaa gctggaaagc
     4021 gagttcgtgt acggcgacta caaggtgtac gacgtgcgga agatgatcgc caagagcgag
     4081 caggaaatcg gcaaggctac cgccaagtac ttcttctaca gcaacatcat gaactttttc
     4141 aagaccgaga ttaccctggc caacggcgag atccggaagc ggcctctgat cgagacaaac
     4201 ggcgaaaccg gggagatcgt gtgggataag ggccgggatt ttgccaccgt gcggaaagtg
     4261 ctgagcatgc cccaagtgaa tatcgtgaaa aagaccgagg tgcagacagg cggcttcagc
     4321 aaagagtcta tcctgcccaa gaggaacagc gataagctga tcgccagaaa gaaggactgg
     4381 gaccctaaga agtacggcgg cttcgacagc cccaccgtgg cctattctgt gctggtggtg
     4441 gccaaagtgg aaaagggcaa gtccaagaaa ctgaagagtg tgaaagagct gctggggatc
     4501 accatcatgg aaagaagcag cttcgagaag aatcccatcg actttctgga agccaagggc
     4561 tacaaagaag tgaaaaagga cctgatcatc aagctgccta agtactccct gttcgagctg
     4621 gaaaacggcc ggaagagaat gctggcctct gccggcgaac tgcagaaggg aaacgaactg
     4681 gccctgccct ccaaatatgt gaacttcctg tacctggcca gccactatga gaagctgaag
     4741 ggctcccccg aggataatga gcagaaacag ctgtttgtgg aacagcacaa gcactacctg
     4801 gacgagatca tcgagcagat cagcgagttc tccaagagag tgatcctggc cgacgctaat
     4861 ctggacaaag tgctgtccgc ctacaacaag caccgggata agcccatcag agagcaggcc
     4921 gagaatatca tccacctgtt taccctgacc aatctgggag cccctgccgc cttcaagtac
     4981 tttgacacca ccatcgaccg gaagaggtac accagcacca aagaggtgct ggacgccacc
     5041 ctgatccacc agagcatcac cggcctgtac gagacacgga tcgacctgtc tcagctggga
     5101 ggcgacaaaa ggccggcggc cacgaaaaag gccggccagg caaaaaagaa aaagtaagaa
     5161 ttcctagagc tcgctgaccc cctgatttcg gccctccagg ccgcggcctg ctgccggctc
     5221 tgcggcctct tccgcgtctt cgagatctgc ctcgactgtg ccttctagtt gccagccatc
     5281 tgttgtttgc ccctcccccg tgccttcctt gaccctggaa ggtgccactc ccactgtcct
     5341 ttcctaataa aatgaggaaa ttgcatcgca ttgtctgagt aggtgtcatt ctattctggg
     5401 gggtggggtg gggcaggaca gcaaggggga ggattgggaa gacaatagca ggcatgctgg
     5461 ggactcgagt taagggcgaa ttcccgataa ggatcttcct agagcatggc tacgtagata
     5521 agtagcatgg cgggttaatc attaactaca aggaacccct agtgatggag ttggccactc
     5581 cctctctgcg cgctcgctcg ctcactgagg ccgggcgacc aaaggtcgcc cgacgcccgg
     5641 gctttgcccg ggcggcctca gtgagcgagc gagcgcgcag ccttaattaa cctaattcac
     5701 tggccgtcgt tttacaacgt cgtgactggg aaaaccctgg cgttacccaa cttaatcgcc
     5761 ttgcagcaca tccccctttc gccagctggc gtaatagcga agaggcccgc accgatcgcc
     5821 cttcccaaca gttgcgcagc ctgaatggcg aatgggnnnn nnnnnnnnnn nnnnnnnnnn
     5881 nnnnnnnnnn nnnnnnnnnn nnnnnnnnnn nnnnnnnnnn nnnnnnnnnn nnnnnnnnnn
     5941 nnnnnnnnnn nnnnnnnnnn nnnnnnnnnn nnnnnnnnnn cnnnnnnnnn nnnnnnnnnn
     6001 nnnnnnnnnn nnnnnnnnnn nnnnnnnnnn nnnnnnnnnn nnnnnnnnnn nnnnnnnnnn
     6061 nnnnnnnnnn nnannnnnnn nnnnnnnnnn nnnnnnnnnn nnnnnnnnnn nnnnnnnnnn
     6121 nncctttgac gttggagtcc acgttcttta atagtggact cttgttccaa actggaacaa
     6181 cactcaaccc tatctcggtc tattcttttg atttataagg gattttgccg atttcggcct
     6241 attggttaaa aaatgagctg atttaacaaa aatttaacgc gaattttaac aaaatattaa
     6301 cgcttacaat ttaggtggca cttttcgggg aaatgtgcgc ggaaccccta tttgtttatt
     6361 tttctaaata cattcaaata tgtatccgct catgagacaa taaccctgat aaatgcttca
     6421 ataatattga aaaaggaaga gtatgagtat tcaacatttc cgtgtcgccc ttattccctt
     6481 ttttgcggca ttttgccttc ctgtttttgc tcacccagaa acgctggtga aagtaaaaga
     6541 tgctgaagat cagttgggtg cacgagtggg ttacatcgaa ctggatctca acagcggtaa
     6601 gatccttgag agttttcgcc ccgaagaacg ttttccaatg atgagcactt ttaaagttct
     6661 gctatgtggc gcggtattat cccgtattga cgccgggcaa gagcaactcg gtcgccgcat
     6721 acactattct cagaatgact tggttgagta ctcaccagtc acagaaaagc atcttacgga
     6781 tggcatgaca gtaagagaat tatgcagtgc tgccataacc atgagtgata acactgcggc
     6841 caacttactt ctgacaacga tcggaggacc gaaggagcta accgcttttt tgcacaacat
     6901 gggggatcat gtaactcgcc ttgatcgttg ggaaccggag ctgaatgaag ccataccaaa
     6961 cgacgagcgt gacaccacga tgcctgtagc aatggcaaca acgttgcgca aactattaac
     7021 tggcgaacta cttactctag cttcccggca acaattaata gactggatgg aggcggataa
     7081 agttgcagga ccacttctgc gctcggccct tccggctggc tggtttattg ctgataaatc
     7141 tggagccggt gagcgtgggt ctcgcggtat cattgcagca ctggggccag atggtaagcc
     7201 ctcccgtatc gtagttatct acacgacggg gagtcaggca actatggatg aacgaaatag
     7261 acagatcgct gagataggtg cctcactgat taagcattgg taactgtcag accaagttta
     7321 ctcatatata ctttagattg atttaaaact tcatttttaa tttaaaagga tctaggtgaa
     7381 gatccttttt gataatctca tgaccaaaat cccttaacgt gagttttcgt tccactgagc
     7441 gtcagacccc gtagaaaaga tcaaaggatc ttcttgagat cctttttttc tgcgcgtaat
     7501 ctgctgcttg caaacaaaaa aaccaccgct accagcggtg gtttgtttgc cggatcaaga
     7561 gctaccaact ctttttccga aggtaactgg cttcagcaga gcgcagatac caaatactgt
     7621 tcttctagtg tagccgtagt taggccacca cttcaagaac tctgtagcac cgcctacata
     7681 cctcgctctg ctaatcctgt taccagtggc tgctgccagt ggcgataagt cgtgtcttac
     7741 cgggttggac tcaagacgat agttaccgga taaggcgcag cggtcgggct gaacgggggg
     7801 ttcgtgcaca cagcccagct tggagcgaac gacctacacc gaactgagat acctacagcg
     7861 tgagctatga gaaagcgcca cgcttcccga agggagaaag gcggacaggt atccggtaag
     7921 cggcagggtc ggaacaggag agcgcacgag ggagcttcca gggggaaacg cctggtatct
     7981 ttatagtcct gtcgggtttc gccacctctg acttgagcgt cgatttttgt gatgctcgtc
     8041 aggggggcgg agcctatgga aaaacgccag caacgcggcc tttttacggt tcctggcctt
     8101 ttgctggcct tttgctcaca tgttctttcc tgcgttatcc cctgattctg tggataaccg
     8161 tattaccgcc tttgagtgag ctgataccgc tcgccgcagc cgaacgaccg agcgcagcga
     8221 gtcagtgagc gaggaagcgg aag
//
